>Addgene plasmid #29406 | pDEST40-DJ1-D149A | addgene partial sequence | sequence record 34770 | 29406 with BGH-rev
ATGGTGATGGTGATGATGACCGGTACGCGTAGAATCGAGACCGAGGAGAGGGTTAGGGATAGGCTTACCT
TCGAACCGCGGGCCCTCTAGATCAACCACTTTGTACAAGAAAGCTGGGTCGAATTCGCCCTTCTTGTCTT
TAAGAACAAGTGGAGCCTTCACTTGAGCCGCCACCTCCTTGCCATTCAGGGCTTCAACAATTGCAAGCGC
AAACTCGAAGCTGGTCCCAGGCCCCCGGCTTGTAAGAATCAGGCCGGCTTTTTCCACACGATTCTCAGAG
TAGGTGTAATGACCTCCATTCATCATTTTGTCTTTAGCAAGAGGGTGTGTTGTAACTTTACTTCCAAAAC
CTATTTCATGAGCCAACAGAGCAGTAGGACCTGCACAGATGGCGGCTATCAGGCCCTTCCGGTTTTCCTG
CTCCTTCAGTATCTCCTTCACAGCAGCAGACTCAGATAAATTCTGTGCGCCCAGATTACCTCCTGGTAGA
ACCACCACATCATATGGTCCCTCTTTTTTTGCATCTTCAAGGCTGGCATCAGGACAAATGACCACATCAC
GGCTACACTGTACTGGGTCTTTTCCAGCCAGGCCTGCAACGGTGACCTTAATCCCAGCTCGCCTCATGAC
ATCTACAGGGATGACCGTCTCCATTTCCTCTGCTCCTTTAGCCAGGATGACCAGAGCTCTTTTGGAAGCC
ATAAGGGCGAATTCGGAGCCTGCTTTTTTGTACAAACTTGTTGATAGCTTAACTAGCCAGCTTGGGTCTC
CCTATAGTGAGTCGTATTAATTTCGATA
