[The description below was written by a language model from this plasmid's Addgene catalogue record.]
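Description:
pDEST40-DJ1-D149A is a mammalian expression plasmid built on the Invitrogen pcDNA-DEST40 Gateway destination backbone (listed as 7143 bp without insert). It is maintained in E. coli as a high-copy plasmid under ampicillin selection. The insert was introduced by Gateway recombination, which normally replaces the destination vector's counter-selectable cassette with the gene of interest flanked by recombination site scars. No feature table accompanies the record, so the promoter, polyadenylation signal and any mammalian selection marker are not explicitly stated. The listed sequencing primers, T7 forward and BGH reverse, do indicate that the insert lies between a T7 primer site and a bovine growth hormone polyadenylation region, as is typical of pcDNA-series vectors.

The payload is human DJ1, the product of the PARK7 gene, carrying an Asp149Ala point substitution. The coding sequence is fused at its C terminus to a V5 epitope followed by a 6xHis tag. This allows the expressed protein to be detected with anti-V5 or anti-His antibodies, distinguished from endogenous DJ-1, and purified or pulled down by metal-affinity methods. PARK7 is a gene associated with recessive early-onset Parkinson's disease. The record does not state the specific purpose of the D149A change, but a construct of this kind would typically be transfected into mammalian cells to compare the behaviour of the mutant protein with wild-type DJ-1, for example its expression, stability, localisation or interactions.
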