Addgene plasmid #29406: pDEST40-DJ1-D149A
Depositing lab: Mark Cookson. Depositing organization: National Institute on Aging (NIA).
Backbone
  Vector backbone: pcDNA-DEST40
  Backbone manufacturer: Invitrogen
  Backbone size w/o insert (bp): 7143
  Vector type: Mammalian Expression ; Destination Vector
Growth in bacteria
  Bacterial resistance: Ampicillin, 100 μg/mL
  Growth temperature: 37°C
  Growth strain: DH5alpha
  Copy number: High Copy
Gene/Insert
  Gene/Insert name: DJ1
  Species: H. sapiens (human)
  Mutation: Asp149Ala
  GenBank ID: AF021819
  Entrez Gene: PARK7 (a.k.a. DJ-1, DJ1, GATD2, HEL-S-67p)
  Tag / fusion protein: V5 (C terminal on insert); 6XHis (C terminal on insert)
  Cloning method: Gateway Cloning
  Sequencing primers: 5′ T7; 3′ BGH-Rev
Terms and licenses: Academic/Nonprofit Terms; Industry Terms: Not Available to Industry
How to cite: pDEST40-DJ1-D149A was a gift from Mark Cookson (Addgene plasmid # 29406 ; http://n2t.net/addgene:29406 ; RRID:Addgene_29406)
